>Addgene plasmid #224550 | pEN243-KH217 | addgene full sequence | sequence record 459011 | Addgene NGS Result
GAGGGCCTATTTCCCATGATTCCTTCATATTTGCATATACGATACAAGGCTGTTAGAGAGATAATTGGAA
TTAATTTGACTGTAAACACAAAGATATTAGTACAAAATACGTGACGTAGAAAGTAATAATTTCTTGGGTA
GTTTGCAGTTTTAAAATTATGTTTTAAAATGGACTATCATATGCTTACCGTAACTTGAAAGTATTTCGAT
TTCTTGGCTTTATATATCTTGTGGAAAGGACGAAACACCGTAAAACAACCCTGCAGCAGGTTTTAGAGCT
AGAAATAGCAAGTTAAAATAAGGCTAGTCCGTTATCAACTTGAAAAAGTGGCACCGAGTCGGTGCTTTTT
TGTTTTAGAGCTAGAAATAGCAAGTTAAAATAAGGCTAGTCCGTTTTTAGCGCGTGCGCCAATTCTGCAG
ACAAATGGCTCTAGAGGTACCCGTTACATAACTTACGGTAAATGGCCCGCCTGGCTGACCGCCCAACGAC
CCCCGCCCATTGACGTCAATAGTAACGCCAATAGGGACTTTCCATTGACGTCAATGGGTGGAGTATTTAC
GGTAAACTGCCCACTTGGCAGTACATCAAGTGTATCATATGCCAAGTACGCCCCCTATTGACGTCAATGA
CGGTAAATGGCCCGCCTGGCATTGTGCCCAGTACATGACCTTATGGGACTTTCCTACTTGGCAGTACATC
TACGTATTAGTCATCGCTATTACCATGGTCGAGGTGAGCCCCACGTTCTGCTTCACTCTCCCCATCTCCC
CCCCCTCCCCACCCCCAATTTTGTATTTATTTATTTTTTAATTATTTTGTGCAGCGATGGGGGCGGGGGG
GGGGGGGGGGCGCGCGCCAGGCGGGGCGGGGCGGGGCGAGGGGCGGGGCGGGGCGAGGCGGAGAGGTGCG
GCGGCAGCCAATCAGAGCGGCGCGCTCCGAAAGTTTCCTTTTATGGCGAGGCGGCGGCGGCGGCGGCCCT
ATAAAAAGCGAAGCGCGCGGCGGGCGGGAGTCGCTGCGCGCTGCCTTCGCCCCGTGCCCCGCTCCGCCGC
CGCCTCGCGCCGCCCGCCCCGGCTCTGACTGACCGCGTTACTCCCACAGGTGAGCGGGCGGGACGGCCCT
TCTCCTCCGGGCTGTAATTAGCTGAGCAAGAGGTAAGGGTTTAAGGGATGGTTGGTTGGTGGGGTATTAA
TGTTTAATTACCTGGAGCACCTGCCTGAAATCACTTTTTTTCAGGTTGGACCGGTGCCACCATGGACTAT
AAGGACCACGACGGAGACTACAAGGATCATGATATTGATTACAAAGACGATGACGATAAGATGGCCCCAA
AGAAGAAGCGGAAGGTCGGTATCCACGGAGTCCCAGCAGCCGACAAGAAGTACAGCATCGGCCTGGACAT
CGGCACCAACTCTGTGGGCTGGGCCGTGATCACCGACGAGTACAAGGTGCCCAGCAAGAAATTCAAGGTG
CTGGGCAACACCGACCGGCACAGCATCAAGAAGAACCTGATCGGAGCCCTGCTGTTCGACAGCGGCGAAA
CAGCCGAGGCCACCCGGCTGAAGAGAACCGCCAGAAGAAGATACACCAGACGGAAGAACCGGATCTGCTA
TCTGCAAGAGATCTTCAGCAACGAGATGGCCAAGGTGGACGACAGCTTCTTCCACAGACTGGAAGAGTCC
TTCCTGGTGGAAGAGGATAAGAAGCACGAGCGGCACCCCATCTTCGGCAACATCGTGGACGAGGTGGCCT
ACCACGAGAAGTACCCCACCATCTACCACCTGAGAAAGAAACTGGTGGACAGCACCGACAAGGCCGACCT
GCGGCTGATCTATCTGGCCCTGGCCCACATGATCAAGTTCCGGGGCCACTTCCTGATCGAGGGCGACCTG
AACCCCGACAACAGCGACGTGGACAAGCTGTTCATCCAGCTGGTGCAGACCTACAACCAGCTGTTCGAGG
AAAACCCCATCAACGCCAGCGGCGTGGACGCCAAGGCCATCCTGTCTGCCAGACTGAGCAAGAGCAGACG
GCTGGAAAATCTGATCGCCCAGCTGCCCGGCGAGAAGAAGAATGGCCTGTTCGGAAACCTGATTGCCCTG
AGCCTGGGCCTGACCCCCAACTTCAAGAGCAACTTCGACCTGGCCGAGGATGCCAAACTGCAGCTGAGCA
AGGACACCTACGACGACGACCTGGACAACCTGCTGGCCCAGATCGGCGACCAGTACGCCGACCTGTTTCT
GGCCGCCAAGAACCTGTCCGACGCCATCCTGCTGAGCGACATCCTGAGAGTGAACACCGAGATCACCAAG
GCCCCCCTGAGCGCCTCTATGATCAAGAGATACGACGAGCACCACCAGGACCTGACCCTGCTGAAAGCTC
TCGTGCGGCAGCAGCTGCCTGAGAAGTACAAAGAGATTTTCTTCGACCAGAGCAAGAACGGCTACGCCGG
CTACATTGACGGCGGAGCCAGCCAGGAAGAGTTCTACAAGTTCATCAAGCCCATCCTGGAAAAGATGGAC
GGCACCGAGGAACTGCTCGTGAAGCTGAACAGAGAGGACCTGCTGCGGAAGCAGCGGACCTTCGACAACG
GCAGCATCCCCCACCAGATCCACCTGGGAGAGCTGCACGCCATTCTGCGGCGGCAGGAAGATTTTTACCC
ATTCCTGAAGGACAACCGGGAAAAGATCGAGAAGATCCTGACCTTCCGCATCCCCTACTACGTGGGCCCT
CTGGCCAGGGGAAACAGCAGATTCGCCTGGATGACCAGAAAGAGCGAGGAAACCATCACCCCCTGGAACT
TCGAGGAAGTGGTGGACAAGGGCGCTTCCGCCCAGAGCTTCATCGAGCGGATGACCAACTTCGATAAGAA
CCTGCCCAACGAGAAGGTGCTGCCCAAGCACAGCCTGCTGTACGAGTACTTCACCGTGTATAACGAGCTG
ACCAAAGTGAAATACGTGACCGAGGGAATGAGAAAGCCCGCCTTCCTGAGCGGCGAGCAGAAAAAGGCCA
TCGTGGACCTGCTGTTCAAGACCAACCGGAAAGTGACCGTGAAGCAGCTGAAAGAGGACTACTTCAAGAA
AATCGAGTGCTTCGACTCCGTGGAAATCTCCGGCGTGGAAGATCGGTTCAACGCCTCCCTGGGCACATAC
CACGATCTGCTGAAAATTATCAAGGACAAGGACTTCCTGGACAATGAGGAAAACGAGGACATTCTGGAAG
ATATCGTGCTGACCCTGACACTGTTTGAGGACAGAGAGATGATCGAGGAACGGCTGAAAACCTATGCCCA
CCTGTTCGACGACAAAGTGATGAAGCAGCTGAAGCGGCGGAGATACACCGGCTGGGGCAGGCTGAGCCGG
AAGCTGATCAACGGCATCCGGGACAAGCAGTCCGGCAAGACAATCCTGGATTTCCTGAAGTCCGACGGCT
TCGCCAACAGAAACTTCATGCAGCTGATCCACGACGACAGCCTGACCTTTAAAGAGGACATCCAGAAAGC
CCAGGTGTCCGGCCAGGGCGATAGCCTGCACGAGCACATTGCCAATCTGGCCGGCAGCCCCGCCATTAAG
AAGGGCATCCTGCAGACAGTGAAGGTGGTGGACGAGCTCGTGAAAGTGATGGGCCGGCACAAGCCCGAGA
ACATCGTGATCGAAATGGCCAGAGAGAACCAGACCACCCAGAAGGGACAGAAGAACAGCCGCGAGAGAAT
GAAGCGGATCGAAGAGGGCATCAAAGAGCTGGGCAGCCAGATCCTGAAAGAACACCCCGTGGAAAACACC
CAGCTGCAGAACGAGAAGCTGTACCTGTACTACCTGCAGAATGGGCGGGATATGTACGTGGACCAGGAAC
TGGACATCAACCGGCTGTCCGACTACGATGTGGACCATATCGTGCCTCAGAGCTTTCTGAAGGACGACTC
CATCGACAACAAGGTGCTGACCAGAAGCGACAAGAACCGGGGCAAGAGCGACAACGTGCCCTCCGAAGAG
GTCGTGAAGAAGATGAAGAACTACTGGCGGCAGCTGCTGAACGCCAAGCTGATTACCCAGAGAAAGTTCG
ACAATCTGACCAAGGCCGAGAGAGGCGGCCTGAGCGAACTGGATAAGGCCGGCTTCATCAAGAGACAGCT
GGTGGAAACCCGGCAGATCACAAAGCACGTGGCACAGATCCTGGACTCCCGGATGAACACTAAGTACGAC
GAGAATGACAAGCTGATCCGGGAAGTGAAAGTGATCACCCTGAAGTCCAAGCTGGTGTCCGATTTCCGGA
AGGATTTCCAGTTTTACAAAGTGCGCGAGATCAACAACTACCACCACGCCCACGACGCCTACCTGAACGC
CGTCGTGGGAACCGCCCTGATCAAAAAGTACCCTAAGCTGGAAAGCGAGTTCGTGTACGGCGACTACAAG
GTGTACGACGTGCGGAAGATGATCGCCAAGAGCGAGCAGGAAATCGGCAAGGCTACCGCCAAGTACTTCT
TCTACAGCAACATCATGAACTTTTTCAAGACCGAGATTACCCTGGCCAACGGCGAGATCCGGAAGCGGCC
TCTGATCGAGACAAACGGCGAAACCGGGGAGATCGTGTGGGATAAGGGCCGGGATTTTGCCACCGTGCGG
AAAGTGCTGAGCATGCCCCAAGTGAATATCGTGAAAAAGACCGAGGTGCAGACAGGCGGCTTCAGCAAAG
AGTCTATCCTGCCCAAGAGGAACAGCGATAAGCTGATCGCCAGAAAGAAGGACTGGGACCCTAAGAAGTA
CGGCGGCTTCGACAGCCCCACCGTGGCCTATTCTGTGCTGGTGGTGGCCAAAGTGGAAAAGGGCAAGTCC
AAGAAACTGAAGAGTGTGAAAGAGCTGCTGGGGATCACCATCATGGAAAGAAGCAGCTTCGAGAAGAATC
CCATCGACTTTCTGGAAGCCAAGGGCTACAAAGAAGTGAAAAAGGACCTGATCATCAAGCTGCCTAAGTA
CTCCCTGTTCGAGCTGGAAAACGGCCGGAAGAGAATGCTGGCCTCTGCCGGCGAACTGCAGAAGGGAAAC
GAACTGGCCCTGCCCTCCAAATATGTGAACTTCCTGTACCTGGCCAGCCACTATGAGAAGCTGAAGGGCT
CCCCCGAGGATAATGAGCAGAAACAGCTGTTTGTGGAACAGCACAAGCACTACCTGGACGAGATCATCGA
GCAGATCAGCGAGTTCTCCAAGAGAGTGATCCTGGCCGACGCTAATCTGGACAAAGTGCTGTCCGCCTAC
AACAAGCACCGGGATAAGCCCATCAGAGAGCAGGCCGAGAATATCATCCACCTGTTTACCCTGACCAATC
TGGGAGCCCCTGCCGCCTTCAAGTACTTTGACACCACCATCGACCGGAAGAGGTACACCAGCACCAAAGA
GGTGCTGGACGCCACCCTGATCCACCAGAGCATCACCGGCCTGTACGAGACACGGATCGACCTGTCTCAG
CTGGGAGGCGACAAAAGGCCGGCGGCCACGAAAAAGGCCGGCCAGGCAAAAAAGAAAAAGGAATTCGGCA
GTGGAGAGGGCAGAGGAAGTCTGCTAACATGCGGTGACGTCGAGGAGAATCCTGGCCCAATGACCGAGTA
CAAGCCCACGGTGCGCCTCGCCACCCGCGACGACGTCCCCAGGGCCGTACGCACCCTCGCCGCCGCGTTC
GCCGACTACCCCGCCACGCGCCACACCGTCGATCCGGACCGCCACATCGAGCGGGTCACCGAGCTGCAAG
AACTCTTCCTCACGCGCGTCGGGCTCGACATCGGCAAGGTGTGGGTCGCGGACGACGGCGCCGCGGTGGC
GGTCTGGACCACGCCGGAGAGCGTCGAAGCGGGGGCGGTGTTCGCCGAGATCGGCCCGCGCATGGCCGAG
TTGAGCGGTTCCCGGCTGGCCGCGCAGCAACAGATGGAAGGCCTCCTGGCGCCGCACCGGCCCAAGGAGC
CCGCGTGGTTCCTGGCCACCGTCGGAGTCTCGCCCGACCACCAGGGCAAGGGTCTGGGCAGCGCCGTCGT
GCTCCCCGGAGTGGAGGCGGCCGAGCGCGCCGGGGTGCCCGCCTTCCTGGAGACCTCCGCGCCCCGCAAC
CTCCCCTTCTACGAGCGGCTCGGCTTCACCGTCACCGCCGACGTCGAGGTGCCCGAAGGACCGCGCACCT
GGTGCATGACCCGCAAGCCCGGTGCCTGAGAATTCTAACTAGAGCTCGCTGATCAGCCTCGACTGTGCCT
TCTAGTTGCCAGCCATCTGTTGTTTGCCCCTCCCCCGTGCCTTCCTTGACCCTGGAAGGTGCCACTCCCA
CTGTCCTTTCCTAATAAAATGAGGAAATTGCATCGCATTGTCTGAGTAGGTGTCATTCTATTCTGGGGGG
TGGGGTGGGGCAGGACAGCAAGGGGGAGGATTGGGAAGAGAATAGCAGGCATGCTGGGGAGCGGCCGCAG
GAACCCCTAGTGATGGAGTTGGCCACTCCCTCTCTGCGCGCTCGCTCGCTCACTGAGGCCGGGCGACCAA
AGGTCGCCCGACGCCCGGGCTTTGCCCGGGCGGCCTCAGTGAGCGAGCGAGCGCGCAGCTGCCTGCAGGG
GCGCCTGATGCGGTATTTTCTCCTTACGCATCTGTGCGGTATTTCACACCGCATA
[95 nt withheld, positions 6636-6730]
T
[46 nt withheld, positions 6732-6777]
C
[141 nt withheld, positions 6779-6919]
CCTTTGACGTTGGAGTCCACGTTCTTT
[37 nt withheld, positions 6947-6983]
ACTCTATCTCGGGCTATTCTTTTGATTTATAAGGGATTTTGCCGATTTCGGTCTATTGGTTAAAAAATGA
GCTGATTTAACAAAAATTTAACGCGAATTTTAACAAAATATTAACGTTTACAATTTTATGGTGCACTCTC
AGTACAATCTGCTCTGATGCCGCATAGTTAAGCCAGCCCCGACACCCGCCAACACCCGCTGACGCGCCCT
GACGGGCTTGTCTGCTCCCGGCATCCGCTTACAGACAAGCTGTGACCGTCTCCGGGAGCTGCATGTGTCA
GAGGTTTTCACCGTCATCACCGAAACGCGCGAGACGAAAGGGCCTCGTGATACGCCTATTTTTATAGGTT
AATGTCATGATAATAATGGTTTCTTAGACGTCAGGTGGCACTTTTCGGGGAAATGTGCGCGGAACCCCTA
TTTGTTTATTTTTCTAAATACATTCAAATATGTATCCGCTCATGAGACAATAACCCTGATAAATGCTTCA
ATAATATTGAAAAAGGAAGAGTATGAGTATTCAACATTTCCGTGTCGCCCTTATTCCCTTTTTTGCGGCA
TTTTGCCTTCCTGTTTTTGCTCACCCAGAAACGCTGGTGAAAGTAAAAGATGCTGAAGATCAGTTGGGTG
CACGAGTGGGTTACATCGAACTGGATCTCAACAGCGGTAAGATCCTTGAGAGTTTTCGCCCCGAAGAACG
TTTTCCAATGATGAGCACTTTTAAAGTTCTGCTATGTGGCGCGGTATTATCCCGTATTGACGCCGGGCAA
GAGCAACTCGGTCGCCGCATACACTATTCTCAGAATGACTTGGTTGAGTACTCACCAGTCACAGAAAAGC
ATCTTACGGATGGCATGACAGTAAGAGAATTATGCAGTGCTGCCATAACCATGAGTGATAACACTGCGGC
CAACTTACTTCTGACAACGATCGGAGGACCGAAGGAGCTAACCGCTTTTTTGCACAACATGGGGGATCAT
GTAACTCGCCTTGATCGTTGGGAACCGGAGCTGAATGAAGCCATACCAAACGACGAGCGTGACACCACGA
TGCCTGTAGCAATGGCAACAACGTTGCGCAAACTATTAACTGGCGAACTACTTACTCTAGCTTCCCGGCA
ACAATTAATAGACTGGATGGAGGCGGATAAAGTTGCAGGACCACTTCTGCGCTCGGCCCTTCCGGCTGGC
TGGTTTATTGCTGATAAATCTGGAGCCGGTGAGCGTGGAAGCCGCGGTATCATTGCAGCACTGGGGCCAG
ATGGTAAGCCCTCCCGTATCGTAGTTATCTACACGACGGGGAGTCAGGCAACTATGGATGAACGAAATAG
ACAGATCGCTGAGATAGGTGCCTCACTGATTAAGCATTGGTAACTGTCAGACCAAGTTTACTCATATATA
CTTTAGATTGATTTAAAACTTCATTTTTAATTTAAAAGGATCTAGGTGAAGATCCTTTTTGATAATCTCA
TGACCAAAATCCCTTAACGTGAGTTTTCGTTCCACTGAGCGTCAGACCCCGTAGAAAAGATCAAAGGATC
TTCTTGAGATCCTTTTTTTCTGCGCGTAATCTGCTGCTTGCAAACAAAAAAACCACCGCTACCAGCGGTG
GTTTGTTTGCCGGATCAAGAGCTACCAACTCTTTTTCCGAAGGTAACTGGCTTCAGCAGAGCGCAGATAC
CAAATACTGTTCTTCTAGTGTAGCCGTAGTTAGGCCACCACTTCAAGAACTCTGTAGCACCGCCTACATA
CCTCGCTCTGCTAATCCTGTTACCAGTGGCTGCTGCCAGTGGCGATAAGTCGTGTCTTACCGGGTTGGAC
TCAAGACGATAGTTACCGGATAAGGCGCAGCGGTCGGGCTGAACGGGGGGTTCGTGCACACAGCCCAGCT
TGGAGCGAACGACCTACACCGAACTGAGATACCTACAGCGTGAGCTATGAGAAAGCGCCACGCTTCCCGA
AGGGAGAAAGGCGGACAGGTATCCGGTAAGCGGCAGGGTCGGAACAGGAGAGCGCACGAGGGAGCTTCCA
GGGGGAAACGCCTGGTATCTTTATAGTCCTGTCGGGTTTCGCCACCTCTGACTTGAGCGTCGATTTTTGT
GATGCTCGTCAGGGGGGCGGAGCCTATGGAAAAACGCCAGCAACGCGGCCTTTTTACGGTTCCTGGCCTT
TTGCTGGCCTTTTGCTCACATGT
Features (pLannotate 1.2.2; 19 found; start..end, strand, type, name):
      1..241     +  promoter       U6 promoter: RNA polymerase III promoter for human U6 snRNA
    270..345     +  misc_RNA       gRNA scaffold: guide RNA scaffold for the Streptococcus pyogenes CRISPR/Cas9 system
    352..395     +  misc_RNA       gRNA scaffold (fragment): guide RNA scaffold for the Streptococcus pyogenes CRISPR/Cas9 system
    442..727     +  enhancer       CMV enhancer: human cytomegalovirus immediate early enhancer; contains an 18-bp deletion relative to the standard CMV enhancer
    729..1006    +  promoter       chicken β-actin promoter: No description available
   1007..1234    +  intron         hybrid intron: hybrid between chicken β-actin (CBA) and minute virus of mice (MMV) introns (Gray et al., 2011)
   1372..2973    +  CDS            Cas9(N): N-terminal portion of Streptococcus pyogenes Cas9 (Zetsche et al., 2015)
   2974..5472    +  CDS            Cas9(C): C-terminal portion of Streptococcus pyogenes Cas9 (Zetsche et al., 2015)
   5473..5520    +  CDS            nucleoplasmin NLS: bipartite nuclear localization signal from nucleoplasmin
   5590..6189    +  CDS            PuroR (fragment): puromycin N-acetyltransferase; pac from Streptomyces; confers resistance to puromycin
   6223..6334    +  polyA_signal   bGH poly(A) signal: bovine growth hormone polyadenylation signal
   6439..6579    +  repeat_region  AAV2 ITR: inverted terminal repeat of adeno-associated virus serotype 2 inverted
   6584..6635    -  misc_feature   bom (fragment): basis of mobility region from pBR322
   6654..7109    +  rep_origin     f1 ori (sequence partly withheld): f1 bacteriophage origin of replication; arrow indicates direction of (+) strand synthesis
   7110..7159    -  misc_feature   bom (fragment): basis of mobility region from pBR322
   7261..7296    -  CDS            rop (fragment): Rop protein, which maintains plasmids at low copy number; rop
   7391..7495    +  promoter       AmpR promoter: bla
   7496..8356    +  CDS            AmpR: β-lactamase; bla; confers resistance to ampicillin, carbenicillin, and related antibiotics
   8527..9115    +  rep_origin     ori: high-copy-number ColE1/pMB1/pBR322/pUC origin of replication
