[The description below was written by a language model from this plasmid's Addgene catalogue record and pLannotate feature annotations shown in this document.]
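Description:
pEN243-KH217 is a mammalian CRISPR expression plasmid built on the pX459 backbone. It delivers Streptococcus pyogenes Cas9, a puromycin selection marker and a single guide RNA from one roughly 9.2 kb vector. It is propagated in E. coli using a high-copy ColE1/pUC-type origin and ampicillin resistance (β-lactamase under its own promoter). An f1 phage origin is also present. The feature table also shows a single AAV2 inverted terminal repeat and short bom and rop fragments. These look like backbone remnants, and with only one ITR annotated nothing in the record points to AAV packaging.

The plasmid carries two expression units. A human U6 RNA polymerase III promoter drives the sgRNA: the short gap between the promoter and the S. pyogenes gRNA scaffold is where the target-specific spacer sits, and the record says it is directed at the stop codon of mouse Car2 (carbonic anhydrase 2). A second, partial scaffold annotation lies immediately downstream. The other unit uses a hybrid promoter made of the CMV enhancer, the chicken β-actin promoter and a hybrid intron to express Cas9. Cas9 is annotated as contiguous N- and C-terminal portions, followed by a nucleoplasmin nuclear localisation signal. According to the stated purpose, Cas9 is linked through a 2A self-cleaving peptide to puromycin N-acetyltransferase, although the 2A itself is not annotated. The unit ends in a bGH polyadenylation signal. This arrangement lets transfected cells be enriched by transient puromycin selection.

Cutting at a stop codon is commonly done to stimulate homology-directed insertion of a C-terminal tag or reporter at the endogenous locus. The record does not state the intended edit or any donor template.
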