Addgene plasmid #224550: pEN243-KH217
Purpose: Cas9-2A-puro and sgRNA targeting the STOP codon mouse Car2
Depositing lab: Elphege Nora. Depositing organization: University of California, San Francisco (UCSF). Publication: Synergy between regulatory elements can render cohesin dispensable for distal enhancer function. Hansen KL, Adachi AS, Braccioli L, Kadvani S, Boileau RM, Martinovic M, Pokorny B, Shah R, Anderson EC, Zhang K, Carel I, Bonitto K, Blelloch R, Fudenberg G, de Wit E, Nora EP. Science. 2025 Nov 27:eadt4221. doi: 10.1126/science.adt4221. PubMed 41308125.
Backbone
  Vector backbone: pX459
  Backbone manufacturer: Addgene #62988
  Vector type: Mammalian Expression, CRISPR
Growth in bacteria
  Bacterial resistance: Ampicillin, 100 μg/mL
  Growth temperature: 37°C
  Growth strain: DH5alpha
  Copy number: Unknown
Gene/Insert
  Gene/Insert name: Cas9 and sgRNA targeting the STOP codon of mouse CAR2
  Species: M. musculus (mouse)
  Entrez Gene: Car2 (a.k.a. CAII, Ca2, Car-2, Ltw-5, Lvtw-5)
Terms and licenses: Academic/Nonprofit Terms; Industry Terms: Not Available to Industry
How to cite: pEN243-KH217 was a gift from Elphege Nora (Addgene plasmid # 224550 ; http://n2t.net/addgene:224550 ; RRID:Addgene_224550)
